Addgene plasmid #18975: p2xFlag CMV2 Lats1-PY1+2 mutant
Depositing lab: Marius Sudol. Depositing organization: Geisinger Health Center. Publication: Mst2 and Lats kinases regulate apoptotic function of Yes kinase-associated protein (YAP). Oka T, Mazack V, Sudol M. J Biol Chem. 2008 Oct 10;283(41):27534-27546. doi: 10.1074/jbc.M804380200. Epub 2008 Jul 17. PubMed 18640976.
Backbone
  Vector backbone: p2xFlag CMV2
  Backbone size w/o insert (bp): 4700
  Vector type: Mammalian Expression
Growth in bacteria
  Bacterial resistance: Ampicillin, 100 μg/mL
  Growth temperature: 37°C
  Growth strain: DH5alpha
  Copy number: High Copy
Gene/Insert
  Gene/Insert name: Large tumor suppressor kinase 1 PY1+2 mutant (alt name: Lats1, PY1+2 mutant)
  Species: H. sapiens (human)
  Insert size (bp): 3393
  Mutation: PY1 mutant, (Tyrosine 376 changed to Alanine) and PY2 mutant (Tyrosine 559changed to Alanine)
  GenBank ID: NM_004690
  Entrez Gene: LATS1 (a.k.a. WARTS, wts)
  Tag / fusion protein: 2xFlag (N terminal on backbone)
  Cloning method: Restriction Enzyme; 5′ cloning site KpnI (unknown if destroyed); 3′ cloning site XbaI (unknown if destroyed)
  Sequencing primers: 5′ CMV
Terms and licenses: Academic/Nonprofit Terms; Industry Terms: Not Available to Industry
How to cite: p2xFlag CMV2 Lats1-PY1+2 mutant was a gift from Marius Sudol (Addgene plasmid # 18975 ; http://n2t.net/addgene:18975 ; RRID:Addgene_18975)
