[The description below was written by a language model from this plasmid's Addgene catalogue record.]
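Description:
p2xFlag CMV2 Lats1-PY1+2 mutant is a mammalian expression plasmid built on the p2xFlag CMV2 backbone (about 4.7 kb without insert). It is propagated in E. coli as a high-copy plasmid under ampicillin selection. The record does not include a feature table, so the origin of replication, polyadenylation signal and any mammalian selection marker are not stated. The backbone name and the use of a CMV sequencing primer indicate that expression is driven by the cytomegalovirus immediate-early promoter, a strong constitutive promoter commonly used for transient expression in cultured mammalian cells.

The insert is the human LATS1 (large tumor suppressor kinase 1, also known as WARTS) coding sequence, roughly 3.4 kb, cloned between KpnI and XbaI sites so that it is fused at its N terminus to a tandem 2xFlag epitope supplied by the backbone. The tag allows detection and immunoprecipitation of the expressed protein with anti-Flag antibodies. This version carries two point substitutions, tyrosine 376 to alanine (PY1 mutant) and tyrosine 559 to alanine (PY2 mutant), which alter the critical tyrosine in each of the two PY motifs of LATS1. PY (PPxY-type) motifs are the standard ligands for WW domains, such as those in YAP, so the double mutant is expected to be impaired in this type of interaction. In keeping with the associated study on regulation of YAP's apoptotic function by Mst2 and Lats kinases, the construct is suited to use alongside wild-type or single-motif mutant LATS1 in binding, phosphorylation and functional assays in Hippo pathway signalling.
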