>Addgene plasmid #18975 | p2xFlag CMV2 Lats1-PY1+2 mutant | addgene partial sequence | sequence record 24920 | CMV-F 5'-CGCAAATGGGCGGTAGGCGTG-3'
CGTGGGGCTTTAGCAGAGCTCGTTNGTGAACCGTCAGAATTGATCTACCATGGACTACAAAGACGATGAC
GACAAGCTTGCGGCCGCGAATTCAAGCTTAGCCACCATGGACTACAAAGACGATGACGATAAAGCAAGGC
TCGAATCGGTACCAATGAAGAGGAGTGAAAAGCCAGAAGGATATAGACAAATGAGGCCTAAGACCTTTCC
TGCCAGTAACTATACTGTCAGTAGCCGGCAAATGTTACAAGAAATTCGGGAATCCCTTAGGAATTTATCT
AAACCATCTGATGCTGCTAAGGCTGAGCATAACATGAGTAAAATGTCAACCGAAGATCCTCGACAAGTCA
GAAATCCACCCAAATTTGGGACGCATCATAAAGCCTTGCAGGAAATTCGAAACTCTCTGCTTCCATTTGC
AAATGAAACAAATTCTTCTCGGAGTACTTCAGAAGTTAATCCACAAATGCTTCAAGACTTGCAAGCTGCT
GGATTTGATGAGGATATGGTTATACAAGCTCTTCAGAAAACTAACAACAGAAGTATAGAAGCAGCAATTG
AATTCATTAGTAAAATGAGTTACCAAGATCCTCGACGAGAGCAGATGGCTGCAGCAGCTGCCAGACCTAT
TAATGCCAGCATGAAACCAGGGAATGTGCAGCAATCAGTTAACCGCAAACAGAGCTGGAAAGGTTCTAAA
GAATCCTTAGTTCCTCAGAGGCATGGCCCGCACTAGGAGAAGTGTGGCCTATCATTCTGAGAGTCCACTC
CAGACAGATGTAGGAGACTTGTCTGNTCTGNNNTCAGCNTGTTTNCCCCNTACACGNANGAGGGACCCCN
CNCNCTAAGTAGGGGTCNCNCCCC
